Addgene plasmid #77793: MARK1 gRNA (BRDN0001149474)
Purpose: 3rd generation lentiviral gRNA plasmid targeting human MARK1
Depositing lab: John Doench & David Root. Depositing organization: Broad Institute. Publication: Optimized sgRNA design to maximize activity and minimize off-target effects of CRISPR-Cas9. Doench JG, Fusi N, Sullender M, Hegde M, Vaimberg EW, Donovan KF, Smith I, Tothova Z, Wilen C, Orchard R, Virgin HW, Listgarten J, Root DE. Nat Biotechnol. 2016 Jan 18. doi: 10.1038/nbt.3437. PubMed 26780180.
Backbone
  Vector backbone: lentiGuide-Puro
  Backbone manufacturer: Zhang Lab (Addgene plasmid # 52963)
  Vector type: Mammalian Expression, Lentiviral, CRISPR
  Selectable markers: Puromycin
Growth in bacteria
  Bacterial resistance: Ampicillin, 100 μg/mL
  Growth temperature: 37°C
  Growth strain: DH5alpha
  Copy number: High Copy
Gene/Insert
  Gene/Insert name: MARK1 (alt names: MARK1; NM_001286124.1)
  gRNA/shRNA sequence: CAATGCTACGTATCGATCTG
  Species: H. sapiens (human)
  Entrez Gene: MARK1 (a.k.a. MARK, Par-1c, Par1c)
  Promoter: hU6
  Cloning method: Unknown
  Sequencing primers: 5′ U6-F; 3′ pS2-R
Terms and licenses: Academic/Nonprofit Terms; Industry Terms: Not Available to Industry
Depositor comments: The gRNA was designed to target the following Genbank reference sequence(s): NM_001286124.1,NM_001286126.1,NM_001286128.1,NM_018650.4. Note that this plasmid does NOT contain Cas9. It should be used in conjunction with lentiCas9-Blast (Addgene #52962) or otherwise with cell lines already expressing Cas9. Browse the full kinome gRNA library at http://www.addgene.org/pooled-library/broadgpp-human-kinome/ or visit http://www.broadinstitute.org/rnai/public/ for detailed protocols and information.
How to cite: MARK1 gRNA (BRDN0001149474) was a gift from John Doench & David Root (Addgene plasmid # 77793 ; http://n2t.net/addgene:77793 ; RRID:Addgene_77793)
