[The description below was written by a language model from this plasmid's Addgene catalogue record and pLannotate feature annotations shown in this document.]
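Description:
MARK1 gRNA (BRDN0001149474) is a third-generation lentiviral guide RNA plasmid built on the lentiGuide-Puro backbone and designed to direct Streptococcus pyogenes Cas9 to the human MARK1 kinase gene (also known as Par-1c). The guide was designed against several MARK1 reference transcripts. It is one clone from a human kinome-targeting gRNA collection associated with work on optimized sgRNA design. In bacteria the plasmid is maintained at high copy through a ColE1/pUC-type origin and selected with ampicillin via β-lactamase. An f1 origin, an SV40 origin and remnants of a lac/T7/T3 cloning region are also annotated in the backbone.

The transfer cassette begins with an RSV promoter fused to a truncated HIV-1 5' LTR, which makes genomic RNA production Tat-independent. It is followed by the Ψ packaging signal with a partial gag sequence, the Rev response element for nuclear export, and a cPPT/CTS element. The cassette ends in a self-inactivating ΔU3 3' LTR with a downstream SV40 polyadenylation signal. Within this unit, a human U6 RNA polymerase III promoter drives the MARK1-specific spacer joined to the Cas9 gRNA scaffold. Separately, an EF-1α core promoter with its intron A expresses puromycin N-acetyltransferase for selection of transduced mammalian cells, and a WPRE enhances expression of that transcript.

The plasmid does not encode Cas9. It is intended for use alongside a separate Cas9 lentiviral vector or in cells that already express Cas9, typically to knock out MARK1 after viral packaging and transduction.
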