Features (pLannotate 1.2.2; 29 found; start..end, strand, type, name):
     14..80      +  CDS            small t antigen (fragment): SV40 (simian virus 40) small t antigen
    106..317     +  promoter       EF-1α core promoter: core promoter for human elongation factor EF-1α
    318..1256    +  intron         EF-1α intron A: intron upstream of the start codon of human EF-1α
   1278..1877    +  CDS            PuroR (fragment): puromycin N-acetyltransferase; pac from Streptomyces; confers resistance to puromycin
   1893..2481    +  misc_feature   WPRE: woodchuck hepatitis virus posttranscriptional regulatory element
   2532..2551    +  misc_feature   cPPT/CTS (fragment): central polypurine tract and central termination sequence of HIV-1
   2553..2786    +  LTR            3' LTR (ΔU3): self-inactivating 3' long terminal repeat (LTR) from HIV-1
   2864..2985    +  polyA_signal   SV40 poly(A) signal: SV40 polyadenylation signal
   3025..3160    +  rep_origin     SV40 ori: SV40 origin of replication
   3181..3199    -  promoter       T7 promoter: promoter for bacteriophage T7 RNA polymerase
   3207..3362    +  CDS            lacZα (fragment): LacZα fragment of β-galactosidase; lacZ fragment
   3367..3795    +  rep_origin     f1 ori (sequence partly withheld): f1 bacteriophage origin of replication; arrow indicates direction of (+) strand synthesis
   3848..3952    +  promoter       AmpR promoter: bla
   3953..4813    +  CDS            AmpR: β-lactamase; bla; confers resistance to ampicillin, carbenicillin, and related antibiotics
   4984..5572    +  rep_origin     ori: high-copy-number ColE1/pMB1/pBR322/pUC origin of replication
   5755..5847    +  CDS            lacI (fragment): lac repressor; lacI; The lac repressor binds to the lac operator to inhibit transcription in E. coli. This inhibition can be relieved by adding lactose or isopropyl-β-D-thiogalactopyranoside (IPTG).
   5860..5881    +  protein_bind   CAP binding site: CAP binding activates transcription in the presence of cAMP. E. coli catabolite activator protein
   5896..5926    +  promoter       lac promoter: promoter for the E. coli lac operon
   5934..5950    +  protein_bind   lac operator: The lac repressor binds to the lac operator to inhibit transcription in E. coli. This inhibition can be relieved by adding lactose or isopropyl-β-D-thiogalactopyranoside (IPTG). lac repressor encoded by lacI
   5995..6013    +  promoter       T3 promoter: promoter for bacteriophage T3 RNA polymerase
   6041..6267    +  promoter       RSV promoter: Rous sarcoma virus enhancer/promoter
   6268..6448    +  LTR            5' LTR (truncated): truncated 5' long terminal repeat (LTR) from HIV-1
   6495..6620    +  misc_feature   HIV-1 Ψ: packaging signal of human immunodeficiency virus type 1
   6604..6967    +  CDS            HIV-1 gag (fragment): gag protein from human immunodeficiency virus 1; gag
   7113..7346    +  misc_feature   RRE: The Rev response element (RRE) of HIV-1 allows for Rev-dependent mRNA export from the nucleus to the cytoplasm.
   7723..7749    +  CDS            Rev (fragment): human immunodeficiency virus 1 (HIV-1) Rev protein; rev; enhances nuclear export of unspliced and incompletely spliced viral mRNAs
   7753..7993    +  promoter       U6 promoter: RNA polymerase III promoter for human U6 snRNA
   8023..8098    +  misc_RNA       gRNA scaffold: guide RNA scaffold for the Streptococcus pyogenes CRISPR/Cas9 system
   8154..8271    +  misc_feature   cPPT/CTS: central polypurine tract and central termination sequence of HIV-1
>Addgene plasmid #77793 | MARK1 gRNA (BRDN0001149474) | addgene full sequence | sequence record 188426 | Addgene Assembled Sequence
CCCGGGTGCAAAGATGGATAAAGTTTTAAACAGAGAGGAATCTTTGCAGCTAATGGACCTTCTAGGTCTT
GAAAGGAGTGGGAATTGGCTCCGGTGCCCGTCAGTGGGCAGAGCGCACATCGCCCACAGTCCCCGAGAAG
TTGGGGGGAGGGGTCGGCAATTGATCCGGTGCCTAGAGAAGGTGGCGCGGGGTAAACTGGGAAAGTGATG
TCGTGTACTGGCTCCGCCTTTTTCCCGAGGGTGGGGGAGAACCGTATATAAGTGCAGTAGTCGCCGTGAA
CGTTCTTTTTCGCAACGGGTTTGCCGCCAGAACACAGGTAAGTGCCGTGTGTGGTTCCCGCGGGCCTGGC
CTCTTTACGGGTTATGGCCCTTGCGTGCCTTGAATTACTTCCACCTGGCTGCAGTACGTGATTCTTGATC
CCGAGCTTCGGGTTGGAAGTGGGTGGGAGAGTTCGAGGCCTTGCGCTTAAGGAGCCCCTTCGCCTCGTGC
TTGAGTTGAGGCCTGGCCTGGGCGCTGGGGCCGCCGCGTGCGAATCTGGTGGCACCTTCGCGCCTGTCTC
GCTGCTTTCGATAAGTCTCTAGCCATTTAAAATTTTTGATGACCTGCTGCGACGCTTTTTTTCTGGCAAG
ATAGTCTTGTAAATGCGGGCCAAGATCTGCACACTGGTATTTCGGTTTTTGGGGCCGCGGGCGGCGACGG
GGCCCGTGCGTCCCAGCGCACATGTTCGGCGAGGCGGGGCCTGCGAGCGCGGCCACCGAGAATCGGACGG
GGGTAGTCTCAAGCTGGCCGGCCTGCTCTGGTGCCTGGCCTCGCGCCGCCGTGTATCGCCCCGCCCTGGG
CGGCAAGGCTGGCCCGGTCGGCACCAGTTGCGTGAGCGGAAAGATGGCCGCTTCCCGGCCCTGCTGCAGG
GAGCTCAAAATGGAGGACGCGGCGCTCGGGAGAGCGGGCGGGTGAGTCACCCACACAAAGGAAAAGGGCC
TTTCCGTCCTCAGCCGTCGCTTCATGTGACTCCACGGAGTACCGGGCGCCGTCCAGGCACCTCGATTAGT
TCTCGAGCTTTTGGAGTACGTCGTCTTTAGGTTGGGGGGAGGGGTTTTATGCGATGGAGTTTCCCCACAC
TGAGTGGGTGGAGACTGAAGTTAGGCCAGCTTGGCACTTGATGTAATTCTCCTTGGAATTTGCCCTTTTT
GAGTTTGGATCTTGGTTCATTCTCAAGCCTCAGACAGTGGTTCAAAGTTTTTTTCTTCCATTTCAGGTGT
CGTGACGTACGGCCACCATGACCGAGTACAAGCCCACGGTGCGCCTCGCCACCCGCGACGACGTCCCCAG
GGCCGTACGCACCCTCGCCGCCGCGTTCGCCGACTACCCCGCCACGCGCCACACCGTCGATCCGGACCGC
CACATCGAGCGGGTCACCGAGCTGCAAGAACTCTTCCTCACGCGCGTCGGGCTCGACATCGGCAAGGTGT
GGGTCGCGGACGACGGCGCCGCCGTGGCGGTCTGGACCACGCCGGAGAGCGTCGAAGCGGGGGCGGTGTT
CGCCGAGATCGGCCCGCGCATGGCCGAGTTGAGCGGTTCCCGGCTGGCCGCGCAGCAACAGATGGAAGGC
CTCCTGGCGCCGCACCGGCCCAAGGAGCCCGCGTGGTTCCTGGCCACCGTCGGAGTCTCGCCCGACCACC
AGGGCAAGGGTCTGGGCAGCGCCGTCGTGCTCCCCGGAGTGGAGGCGGCCGAGCGCGCCGGGGTGCCCGC
CTTCCTGGAGACCTCCGCGCCCCGCAACCTCCCCTTCTACGAGCGGCTCGGCTTCACCGTCACCGCCGAC
GTCGAGGTGCCCGAAGGACCGCGCACCTGGTGCATGACCCGCAAGCCCGGTGCCTGAACGCGTTAAGTCG
ACAATCAACCTCTGGATTACAAAATTTGTGAAAGATTGACTGGTATTCTTAACTATGTTGCTCCTTTTAC
GCTATGTGGATACGCTGCTTTAATGCCTTTGTATCATGCTATTGCTTCCCGTATGGCTTTCATTTTCTCC
TCCTTGTATAAATCCTGGTTGCTGTCTCTTTATGAGGAGTTGTGGCCCGTTGTCAGGCAACGTGGCGTGG
TGTGCACTGTGTTTGCTGACGCAACCCCCACTGGTTGGGGCATTGCCACCACCTGTCAGCTCCTTTCCGG
GACTTTCGCTTTCCCCCTCCCTATTGCCACGGCGGAACTCATCGCCGCCTGCCTTGCCCGCTGCTGGACA
GGGGCTCGGCTGTTGGGCACTGACAATTCCGTGGTGTTGTCGGGGAAATCATCGTCCTTTCCTTGGCTGC
TCGCCTGTGTTGCCACCTGGATTCTGCGCGGGACGTCCTTCTGCTACGTCCCTTCGGCCCTCAATCCAGC
GGACCTTCCTTCCCGCGGCCTGCTGCCGGCTCTGCGGCCTCTTCCGCGTCTTCGCCTTCGCCCTCAGACG
AGTCGGATCTCCCTTTGGGCCGCCTCCCCGCGTCGACTTTAAGACCAATGACTTACAAGGCAGCTGTAGA
TCTTAGCCACTTTTTAAAAGAAAAGGGGGGACTGGAAGGGCTAATTCACTCCCAACGAAGACAAGATCTG
CTTTTTGCTTGTACTGGGTCTCTCTGGTTAGACCAGATCTGAGCCTGGGAGCTCTCTGGCTAACTAGGGA
ACCCACTGCTTAAGCCTCAATAAAGCTTGCCTTGAGTGCTTCAAGTAGTGTGTGCCCGTCTGTTGTGTGA
CTCTGGTAACTAGAGATCCCTCAGACCCTTTTAGTCAGTGTGGAAAATCTCTAGCAGTACGTATAGTAGT
TCATGTCATCTTATTATTCAGTATTTATAACTTGCAAAGAAATGAATATCAGAGAGTGAGAGGAACTTGT
TTATTGCAGCTTATAATGGTTACAAATAAAGCAATAGCATCACAAATTTCACAAATAAAGCATTTTTTTC
ACTGCATTCTAGTTGTGGTTTGTCCAAACTCATCAATGTATCTTATCATGTCTGGCTCTAGCTATCCCGC
CCCTAACTCCGCCCATCCCGCCCCTAACTCCGCCCAGTTCCGCCCATTCTCCGCCCCATGGCTGACTAAT
TTTTTTTATTTATGCAGAGGCCGAGGCCGCCTCGGCCTCTGAGCTATTCCAGAAGTAGTGAGGAGGCTTT
TTTGGAGGCCTAGGGACGTACCCAATTCGCCCTATAGTGAGTCGTATTACGCGCGCTCACTGGCCGTCGT
TTTACAACGTCGTGACTGGGAAAACCCTGGCGTTACCCAACTTAATCGCCTTGCAGCACATCCCCCTTTC
GCCAGCTGGCGTAATAGCGAAGAGGCCCGCACCGATCGCCCTTCCCAACAGTTGCGCAGCCTGAATGGCG
AATGGG
[124 nt withheld, positions 3367-3490]
C
[91 nt withheld, positions 3492-3582]
A
[49 nt withheld, positions 3584-3632]
CCTTTGACGTTGGAGTCCACGTTCTTT
[37 nt withheld, positions 3660-3696]
ACCCTATCTCGGTCTATTCTTTTGATTTATAAGGGATTTTGCCGATTTCGGCCTATTGGTTAAAAAATGA
GCTGATTTAACAAAAATTTAACGCGAATTTTAACAAAATATTAACGCTTACAATTTAGGTGGCACTTTTC
GGGGAAATGTGCGCGGAACCCCTATTTGTTTATTTTTCTAAATACATTCAAATATGTATCCGCTCATGAG
ACAATAACCCTGATAAATGCTTCAATAATATTGAAAAAGGAAGAGTATGAGTATTCAACATTTCCGTGTC
GCCCTTATTCCCTTTTTTGCGGCATTTTGCCTTCCTGTTTTTGCTCACCCAGAAACGCTGGTGAAAGTAA
AAGATGCTGAAGATCAGTTGGGTGCACGAGTGGGTTACATCGAACTGGATCTCAACAGCGGTAAGATCCT
TGAGAGTTTTCGCCCCGAAGAACGTTTTCCAATGATGAGCACTTTTAAAGTTCTGCTATGTGGCGCGGTA
TTATCCCGTATTGACGCCGGGCAAGAGCAACTCGGTCGCCGCATACACTATTCTCAGAATGACTTGGTTG
AGTACTCACCAGTCACAGAAAAGCATCTTACGGATGGCATGACAGTAAGAGAATTATGCAGTGCTGCCAT
AACCATGAGTGATAACACTGCGGCCAACTTACTTCTGACAACGATCGGAGGACCGAAGGAGCTAACCGCT
TTTTTGCACAACATGGGGGATCATGTAACTCGCCTTGATCGTTGGGAACCGGAGCTGAATGAAGCCATAC
CAAACGACGAGCGTGACACCACGATGCCTGTAGCAATGGCAACAACGTTGCGCAAACTATTAACTGGCGA
ACTACTTACTCTAGCTTCCCGGCAACAATTAATAGACTGGATGGAGGCGGATAAAGTTGCAGGACCACTT
CTGCGCTCGGCCCTTCCGGCTGGCTGGTTTATTGCTGATAAATCTGGAGCCGGTGAGCGTGGGTCTCGCG
GTATCATTGCAGCACTGGGGCCAGATGGTAAGCCCTCCCGTATCGTAGTTATCTACACGACGGGGAGTCA
GGCAACTATGGATGAACGAAATAGACAGATCGCTGAGATAGGTGCCTCACTGATTAAGCATTGGTAACTG
TCAGACCAAGTTTACTCATATATACTTTAGATTGATTTAAAACTTCATTTTTAATTTAAAAGGATCTAGG
TGAAGATCCTTTTTGATAATCTCATGACCAAAATCCCTTAACGTGAGTTTTCGTTCCACTGAGCGTCAGA
CCCCGTAGAAAAGATCAAAGGATCTTCTTGAGATCCTTTTTTTCTGCGCGTAATCTGCTGCTTGCAAACA
AAAAAACCACCGCTACCAGCGGTGGTTTGTTTGCCGGATCAAGAGCTACCAACTCTTTTTCCGAAGGTAA
CTGGCTTCAGCAGAGCGCAGATACCAAATACTGTTCTTCTAGTGTAGCCGTAGTTAGGCCACCACTTCAA
GAACTCTGTAGCACCGCCTACATACCTCGCTCTGCTAATCCTGTTACCAGTGGCTGCTGCCAGTGGCGAT
AAGTCGTGTCTTACCGGGTTGGACTCAAGACGATAGTTACCGGATAAGGCGCAGCGGTCGGGCTGAACGG
GGGGTTCGTGCACACAGCCCAGCTTGGAGCGAACGACCTACACCGAACTGAGATACCTACAGCGTGAGCT
ATGAGAAAGCGCCACGCTTCCCGAAGGGAGAAAGGCGGACAGGTATCCGGTAAGCGGCAGGGTCGGAACA
GGAGAGCGCACGAGGGAGCTTCCAGGGGGAAACGCCTGGTATCTTTATAGTCCTGTCGGGTTTCGCCACC
TCTGACTTGAGCGTCGATTTTTGTGATGCTCGTCAGGGGGGCGGAGCCTATGGAAAAACGCCAGCAACGC
GGCCTTTTTACGGTTCCTGGCCTTTTGCTGGCCTTTTGCTCACATGTTCTTTCCTGCGTTATCCCCTGAT
TCTGTGGATAACCGTATTACCGCCTTTGAGTGAGCTGATACCGCTCGCCGCAGCCGAACGACCGAGCGCA
GCGAGTCAGTGAGCGAGGAAGCGGAAGAGCGCCCAATACGCAAACCGCCTCTCCCCGCGCGTTGGCCGAT
TCATTAATGCAGCTGGCACGACAGGTTTCCCGACTGGAAAGCGGGCAGTGAGCGCAACGCAATTAATGTG
AGTTAGCTCACTCATTAGGCACCCCAGGCTTTACACTTTATGCTTCCGGCTCGTATGTTGTGTGGAATTG
TGAGCGGATAACAATTTCACACAGGAAACAGCTATGACCATGATTACGCCAAGCGCGCAATTAACCCTCA
CTAAAGGGAACAAAAGCTGGAGCTGCAAGCTTAATGTAGTCTTATGCAATACTCTTGTAGTCTTGCAACA
TGGTAACGATGAGTTAGCAACATGCCTTACAAGGAGAGAAAAAGCACCGTGCATGCCGATTGGTGGAAGT
AAGGTGGTACGATCGTGCCTTATTAGGAAGGCAACAGACGGGTCTGACATGGATTGGACGAACCACTGAA
TTGCCGCATTGCAGAGATATTGTATTTAAGTGCCTAGCTCGATACATAAACGGGTCTCTCTGGTTAGACC
AGATCTGAGCCTGGGAGCTCTCTGGCTAACTAGGGAACCCACTGCTTAAGCCTCAATAAAGCTTGCCTTG
AGTGCTTCAAGTAGTGTGTGCCCGTCTGTTGTGTGACTCTGGTAACTAGAGATCCCTCAGACCCTTTTAG
TCAGTGTGGAAAATCTCTAGCAGTGGCGCCCGAACAGGGACTTGAAAGCGAAAGGGAAACCAGAGGAGCT
CTCTCGACGCAGGACTCGGCTTGCTGAAGCGCGCACGGCAAGAGGCGAGGGGCGGCGACTGGTGAGTACG
CCAAAAATTTTGACTAGCGGAGGCTAGAAGGAGAGAGATGGGTGCGAGAGCGTCAGTATTAAGCGGGGGA
GAATTAGATCGCGATGGGAAAAAATTCGGTTAAGGCCAGGGGGAAAGAAAAAATATAAATTAAAACATAT
AGTATGGGCAAGCAGGGAGCTAGAACGATTCGCAGTTAATCCTGGCCTGTTAGAAACATCAGAAGGCTGT
AGACAAATACTGGGACAGCTACAACCATCCCTTCAGACAGGATCAGAAGAACTTAGATCATTATATAATA
CAGTAGCAACCCTCTATTGTGTGCATCAAAGGATAGAGATAAAAGACACCAAGGAAGCTTTAGACAAGAT
AGAGGAAGAGCAAAACAAAAGTAAGACCACCGCACAGCAAGCGGCCGCTGATCTTCAGACCTGGAGGAGG
AGATATGAGGGACAATTGGAGAAGTGAATTATATAAATATAAAGTAGTAAAAATTGAACCATTAGGAGTA
GCACCCACCAAGGCAAAGAGAAGAGTGGTGCAGAGAGAAAAAAGAGCAGTGGGAATAGGAGCTTTGTTCC
TTGGGTTCTTGGGAGCAGCAGGAAGCACTATGGGCGCAGCGTCAATGACGCTGACGGTACAGGCCAGACA
ATTATTGTCTGGTATAGTGCAGCAGCAGAACAATTTGCTGAGGGCTATTGAGGCGCAACAGCATCTGTTG
CAACTCACAGTCTGGGGCATCAAGCAGCTCCAGGCAAGAATCCTGGCTGTGGAAAGATACCTAAAGGATC
AACAGCTCCTGGGGATTTGGGGTTGCTCTGGAAAACTCATTTGCACCACTGCTGTGCCTTGGAATGCTAG
TTGGAGTAATAAATCTCTGGAACAGATTTGGAATCACACGACCTGGATGGAGTGGGACAGAGAAATTAAC
AATTACACAAGCTTAATACACTCCTTAATTGAAGAATCGCAAAACCAGCAAGAAAAGAATGAACAAGAAT
TATTGGAATTAGATAAATGGGCAAGTTTGTGGAATTGGTTTAACATAACAAATTGGCTGTGGTATATAAA
ATTATTCATAATGATAGTAGGAGGCTTGGTAGGTTTAAGAATAGTTTTTGCTGTACTTTCTATAGTGAAT
AGAGTTAGGCAGGGATATTCACCATTATCGTTTCAGACCCACCTCCCAACCCCGAGGGGACCCAGAGAGG
GCCTATTTCCCATGATTCCTTCATATTTGCATATACGATACAAGGCTGTTAGAGAGATAATTAGAATTAA
TTTGACTGTAAACACAAAGATATTAGTACAAAATACGTGACGTAGAAAGTAATAATTTCTTGGGTAGTTT
GCAGTTTTAAAATTATGTTTTAAAATGGACTATCATATGCTTACCGTAACTTGAAAGTATTTCGATTTCT
TGGCTTTATATATCTTGTGGAAAGGACGAAACACCGCAATGCTACGTATCGATCTGGTTTTAGAGCTAGA
AATAGCAAGTTAAAATAAGGCTAGTCCGTTATCAACTTGAAAAAGTGGCACCGAGTCGGTGCTTTTTTAA
GCTTGGCGTAACTAGATCTTGAGACAAATGGCAGTATTCATCCACAATTTTAAAAGAAAAGGGGGGATTG
GGGGGTACAGTGCAGGGGAAAGAATAGTAGACATAATAGCAACAGACATACAAACTAAAGAATTACAAAA
ACAAATTACAAAAATTCAAAATTTTCGGGTTTATTACAGGGACAGCAGAGATCCACTTTGGCGCCGGCTC
GAGGGGG
