>Addgene plasmid #77793 | MARK1 gRNA (BRDN0001149474) | depositor partial sequence | sequence record 145253 | Target Sequence
CAATGCTACGTATCGATCTG
