>Addgene plasmid #77793 | MARK1 gRNA (BRDN0001149474) | addgene partial sequence | sequence record 188425 | hU6-F
GAAAGTAATAATTTCTTGGGTAGTTTGCAGTTTTAAAATTATGTTTTAAAATGGACTATCATATGCTTAC
CGTAACTTGAAAGTATTTCGATTTCTTGGCTTTATATATCTTGTGGAAAGGACGAAACACCGCAATGCTA
CGTATCGATCTGGTTTTAGAGCTAGAAATAGCAAGTTAAAATAAGGCTAGTCCGTTATCAACTTGAAAAA
GTGGCACCGAGTCGGTGCTTTTTTAAGCTTGGCGTAACTAGATCTTGAGACAAATGGCAGTATTCATCCA
CAATTTTAAAAGAAAAGGGGGGATTGGGGGGTACAGTGCAGGGGAAAGAATAGTAGACATAATAGCAACA
GACATACAAACTAAAGAATTACAAAAACAAATTACAAAAATTCAAAATTTTCGGGTTTATTACAGGGACA
GCAGAGATCCACTTTGGCGCCGGCTCGAGGGGGCCCGGGTGCAAAGATGGATAAAGTTTTAAACAGAGAG
GAATCTTTGCAGCTAATGGACCTTCTAGGTCTTGAAAGGAGTGGGAATTGGCTCCGGTGCCCGTCAGTGG
GCAGAGCGCA
